Addgene plasmid #190045: 2016-C
Purpose: (Empty Backbone) Backbone vector for generation of BiFC plasmids
Depositing lab: Patrick Van Dijck. Depositing organization: Katholieke Universiteit Leuven. Publication: A Bimolecular Fluorescence Complementation Tool for Identification of Protein-Protein Interactions in Candida albicans. Subotic A, Swinnen E, Demuyser L, De Keersmaecker H, Mizuno H, Tournu H, Van Dijck P. G3 (Bethesda). 2017 Oct 5;7(10):3509-3520. doi: 10.1534/g3.117.300149. PubMed 28860184.
Backbone
  Vector backbone: pC2YP
  Vector type: Yeast Expression
  Promoter: Met3
  Selectable markers: cdARG4
Growth in bacteria
  Bacterial resistance: Kanamycin, 50 μg/mL
  Growth temperature: 37°C
  Growth strain: DH5alpha
  Copy number: Unknown
Terms and licenses: Academic/Nonprofit Terms; Industry Terms: Not Available to Industry
How to cite: 2016-C was a gift from Patrick Van Dijck (Addgene plasmid # 190045 ; http://n2t.net/addgene:190045 ; RRID:Addgene_190045)
