[The description below was written by a language model from this plasmid's Addgene catalogue record and pLannotate feature annotations shown in this document.]
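Description:
2016-C is an empty backbone vector, built on pC2YP, for making bimolecular fluorescence complementation (BiFC) plasmids to detect protein–protein interactions in Candida albicans. In BiFC, two candidate partners are each fused to a non-fluorescent half of a fluorescent protein, and interaction between them restores a fluorescent signal. The record classes the plasmid as a yeast expression vector with the Met3 promoter, a methionine/cysteine-repressible promoter commonly used for regulated expression in Candida, and cdARG4 as the selectable marker. The feature table supports the marker, showing a full-length open reading frame matched by homology to yeast argininosuccinate lyase (ARG4), which would complement arginine auxotrophy in an arg4 host. Neither the Met3 promoter nor any fluorescent protein fragment was picked up by the automated annotation. The record therefore does not show which fluorescent protein half the vector carries, where it lies relative to the cloning site, or what the "C" in the name refers to.

For propagation in E. coli, the roughly 9.5 kb plasmid has a high-copy ColE1/pUC-type origin and a complete Tn5-derived NeoR/KanR gene, in agreement with the listed kanamycin selection. The lac promoter, lac operator, CAP binding site and SP6 promoter are typical remnants of a commercial cloning vector. Most other annotations are partial hits: fragments of ccdB, Tn5 transposase, BleoR, lacI, an RSF origin, bom, and the AmpR and copia promoters. These are probably backbone leftovers or spurious matches rather than working elements, and the ccdB fragment in particular is evidently non-functional, since the plasmid is grown in standard DH5alpha. Large stretches of the sequence are unannotated and presumably hold the Candida-specific expression and fusion elements, with users inserting a gene of interest to create a BiFC fusion.
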