Features (pLannotate 1.2.2; 16 found; start..end, strand, type, name):
      9..117     +  rep_origin     RSF ori (fragment): Plasmids containing the RSF 1030 origin of replication can be propagated in E. coli cells that contain additional plasmids with compatible origins.
    119..211     +  CDS            lacI (fragment): lac repressor; lacI; The lac repressor binds to the lac operator to inhibit transcription in E. coli. This inhibition can be relieved by adding lactose or isopropyl-β-D-thiogalactopyranoside (IPTG).
    224..245     +  protein_bind   CAP binding site: CAP binding activates transcription in the presence of cAMP. E. coli catabolite activator protein
    260..290     +  promoter       lac promoter: promoter for the E. coli lac operon
    298..314     +  protein_bind   lac operator: The lac repressor binds to the lac operator to inhibit transcription in E. coli. This inhibition can be relieved by adding lactose or isopropyl-β-D-thiogalactopyranoside (IPTG). lac repressor encoded by lacI
    356..374     +  promoter       SP6 promoter: promoter for bacteriophage SP6 RNA polymerase
   1506..2873    +  CDS            ARG4: ARLY_YEAST - Experimental evidence at protein level: Swiss-Prot protein existence level 1. From Saccharomyces cerevisiae (strain ATCC 204508 / S288c) (Baker's yeast).
   4741..5044    +  CDS            ccdB (fragment): CcdB, a bacterial toxin that poisons DNA gyrase; ccdB; Plasmids containing the ccdB gene cannot be propagated in standard E. coli strains.
   5092..5361    +  CDS            tnpA (fragment): TN5P_ECOLX - Also known as tnp. Experimental evidence at protein level: Swiss-Prot protein existence level 1. Mediates transposition of transposon Tn5 by a 'cut and paste' mechanism. First, the monomeric transposase binds the 19 bp inverted DNA repeats flanking the transposon. Then, dimerization of the DNA- bound transposase creates a synaptic DNA complex. After nicking of the first DNA strand, excision of the transposon proceeds through a series of intermediates. The transposase then mediates the insertion of the transposon at a new site by strand transfer. The activity of the wild- type tran
   5393..6187    +  CDS            NeoR/KanR: aminoglycoside phosphotransferase from Tn5; aph(3')-II (or nptII); confers resistance to neomycin, kanamycin, and G418 (Geneticin®)
   6208..6258    -  misc_feature   bom (fragment): basis of mobility region from pBR322
   6285..6373    +  promoter       AmpR promoter (fragment): bla
   6393..6441    +  CDS            BleoR (fragment): antibiotic-binding protein; Sh ble from Streptoalloteichus hindustanus; confers resistance to bleomycin, phleomycin, and Zeocin™
   8351..8367    +  promoter       copia promoter (fragment): strong promoter from the Drosophila transposable element copia (Sinclair et al., 1986)
   8412..8671    +  CDS            BleoR (fragment): antibiotic-binding protein; Sh ble from Streptoalloteichus hindustanus; confers resistance to bleomycin, phleomycin, and Zeocin™
   8809..9397    +  rep_origin     ori: high-copy-number ColE1/pMB1/pBR322/pUC origin of replication
>Addgene plasmid #190045 | 2016-C | addgene full sequence | sequence record 374283 | Addgene NGS Result
TTCCTGCGTTATCCCCTGATTCTGTGGATAACCGTATTACCGCCTTTGAGTGAGCTGATACCGCTCGCCG
CAGCCGAACGACCGAGCGCAGCGAGTCAGTGAGCGAGGAAGCGGAAGAGCGCCCAATACGCAAACCGCCT
CTCCCCGCGCGTTGGCCGATTCATTAATGCAGCTGGCACGACAGGTTTCCCGACTGGAAAGCGGGCAGTG
AGCGCAACGCAATTAATGTGAGTTAGCTCACTCATTAGGCACCCCAGGCTTTACACTTTATGCTTCCGGC
TCGTATGTTGTGTGGAATTGTGAGCGGATAACAATTTCACACAGGAAACAGCTATGACCATGATTACGCC
AAGCTATTTAGGTGACACTATAGAATACTCAAGCTATGCATCAAGCTTGGTACCGAGCTCGGATCCACTA
GTAACGGCCGCCAGTGTGCTGGAATTCGCCCTTAAGAACATTTCTGTACCGCAAATGTATCGACTTTTTC
GATGGTGTGTTATTGTTGTTTTGTTGCGAAATATAATAGCTTCTGCTTTATATCCTTTGTGTTGATCCTT
CCCCTCCTTTCATACTTGTAAAATTACAATTGGTATTTTCAACCAATATTACCACACGTCATGCACTAAC
TCAAATGGGCAAAAAAAAGAGAGATAGGAATTACGTCATTTTATTATGTTTTTACGTGGACTAGAAGGTT
AAGATAATTTCTGGTTATTTTGTTGATAATTGAGTTTTGTTCGACCTCCACCAATCTTTAAACTCTCGTT
GAGTATTCATTTTAATGATTTTTTGAAATCAGAAGGGGTGTTTCTAACCCAGGATTGTTTTATTGAGAGG
TTGAAACATCAATGTGTTAGTTTATTGATTTGGGTTGGTTTAATAGAAAAATATCAGTAGGTGTTCAATA
ATTGTAGTTTATTTTCTTGGCTAAAATTGTTGCGAAAAATTGACAAAATAATAACAAAAAGTATTTTAGA
TGCTAAAACATAATAGTAGGAATATCTACCTGAACCATTTACATTCAACAACTGGCAAGAACCTTCCTAA
TAATTTGCAAGAGTAATCACAATTAAACCAAAATCAAAGTTTACCGTGTATATAGTTGGACAGAAAGCTG
TCACATTGGTTTAATACATAGTTGAATATGTATGCATGAAACAACAACAATACAATTACAGCTCATGATC
CTTCAATTAATTTCAACATTCAAACAACATAACACCTTGTGTAAATGAGGTTATGAGTACATGTGAACAA
CAAATCTTATGACTAAACTCGGGTCGTGTACTTTTGACGATTGAGTCATTTTTACCAATTAGGCAATTAA
TTTTTGCTAAATTTTCATTAACCGCGCTGGCCATCCCAACAAACAATATAAAAGCTGACAACGAAAAAAA
AAAAAAAAAAAACTCCAATTCTGAAAAATTTTTCTTCTTCTTCATACTAAACAAAACAACTATAAAGATA
ATCAATTAATAATGTCACAACAACCTAGTGAAAATAAATTATGGGGTGGTCGATTCACTGGCGCCACTGA
TCCATTAATGGATTTATACAATGCTTCATTACCTTATGATAAAGTTATGTATGATGCAGATTTAACTGGT
ACTAAAGTATATACTCAAGGATTGAACAAATTAGGATTAATTACCACTGAAGAATTGAATCTGATTCATC
AAGGTTTAGAACAAATTAGACAAGAATGGCATGATAATAAATTTATTATTAAAGCTGGTGATGAAGATAT
TCATACTGCTAATGAACGTAGATTAGGAGAAATCATTGGGAAAAACATTTCTGGTAAAGTTCATACTGGT
AGATCCAGAAATGATCAAGTTGCTACTGATATGAGAATTTTTGTTCGTGAATCATTACTTAATTTAAGTA
AGATTTTACATCAATTCATTACAGCAATTCTTGAACGAGCTCATAAAGAAATTGATGTATTAATGCCTGG
TTATACTCATTTACAAAAAGCTCAACCTATTAGATGGGCTCATTGGTTAAGTTCATATGCAACTTATTTC
ACTGAAGATTATAAACGTTTACAAGAAATCATTACTCGTGTTAATCAATCTCCATTAGGATCTGGTGCTT
TAGCTGGTCATCCCTACGGTATTGATCGTGAATTTTTAGCTAAAGGATTAGGATTTGATGGTGTTATTGG
GAATTCTTTAACTGCAGTTTCTGATCGTGATTTTGTTGTTGAAAGTTTATTTTGGAGTACATTATTTATG
AATCATATTTCTCGATTTTCAGAAGATTTAATTATTTATTCTAGTGGTGAATTTGGATTTATAAAGTTAG
CTGATGCTTACTCTACTGGTTCATCATTAATGCCACAAAAGAAAAATCCTGATTCATTAGAATTATTACG
TGGGAAAAGTGGCAGAGTGTTTGGTCAGTTATCTGGGTTTTTAATGTCAATTAAATCCATTCCATCAACC
TATAATAAAGATATGCAAGAAGATAAAGAACCATTATTTGATGCATTGACTACCGTAGAACATTCAATTT
TAATTGCTACTGGTGTGATTTCTACTTTACTGATTGATAAACAAAATATGGAAAAAGCTTTAACTATGGA
TATGTTAGCTACTGATTTAGCAGATTATTTAGTTAGAAAAGGTGTTCCATTTAGAGAAACTCATCATATT
TCTGGTGAATGTGTTAGAAAAGCTGAAGAAGAAAAATTGTCGGGAATTGACCAATTATCATTTGAACAAT
TTCAACAAATTGATTCACGTTTTGAAAAAGATGTTATGGAAACTTTTGATTTTGAAGCTAGTGTGGAAAG
AAGAGATGCTATTGGTGGTACTGCTAAGAGCGCTGTTTTAAAACAGTTAGAAAATTTGAAATCAATTTTA
AATTAATTTATAAATAATCATATAGTATTCAATGTTTTGTTTTGTTTTTTTTTTTTTTTTNATGGAAATG
TACAAACAGTATATAATCAATTAATAGAAAGATACCCTGTATTCCATTGTATCGCCTTTGGGATGTCTAT
AATACCAACTTTCAAGAATGAGAAATTAAACAACAATTTCTTTCACCAATCAACTCGTCTATATTCAATA
AACTCATTCTGGTCTTTTCAAATATTTAATGTTATCCTGATCAAACTTACAAATCAAAAATGTATCAAAA
TCATTCATTAGTTCTTCTTCTTTTGTTATCTTTGTCACTATATTTCTCTCCATCCAGACCAAAAATACTT
CCATTGTGAAGATCGTCTGAATCATAATCAGCAACTACCTCTTCCATTTCAGAGAATTCAGATTTTTCAA
AATAGGTATCACGGGCCAAGTACACACAAGACAAACGATACGAGTGCTGGGATATTTCTTTCAATGTATC
ACTAAATTCGTTGAGATTTAAAGAGAGCCCTTTGACTGCTTTCATTACTTTCCTCACATCATGAGCATCC
ACATTCAAATTTCCTGTAGCCCTTTATTCTTAGTTTTCTTTTCTTATTCTTTTCTTCGTACATTGAAATC
ACAAATGGTGATATCAAACGAAGGTCACACTGACTTATGTCTAATACCTCCAATGATGATACTGGTAACT
TAACCAGGTCTACTCTTTTCAAACGATTTCTCATTAGTGTCAATTTACGTAGGTTCTTCAACCTTTCAAA
CGATGCAAATAGCTTTTGTAAGGGCGAATTCTGCAGATATCCATCACACTGGCGGCCGGCCGCTCGAGCA
TGCATCTAGAGGGCCCTTGAAGAATTGGAAGAAGTTAGTAGTTAAAAAAACAATGGGAAAGATTTAATCT
TTTTTTCTTTTTTCAAAAATTTTTAACCGCTGATGATATATTAATCTCTCTCCACCACTCTCTTTAAACA
CCACAATTATTAATAATAAGATATCTCTCCTACTAGTTATTTGTTAGTAAGTATATTGTTGATTGATTGG
TTGGGTTAAAAATTTTTTTTTTCATAAAGAAAATAATGAAAGTGAGAAAAATTTAAACCCCACATTACAT
ACTCAACACAACACTACACACACGCATTTAACAATCATCATCAGTTGAAATATATTTTACAAACAATTAC
GATTGTTTAATGAAAACTATTTCTGTTGTTATTATTATTTAACCTTTTTTTTCTTGTTGGGTTGACCCTT
TTTCTATTAACTATCTAACTACCACATAACATTTGAAGTTGAACTATTAAACCTTAATTTGCGGCCGCAA
ATCTAATCTACTTTCTTCTTCTTCTACCCTATTTATTCTGAAATGGGGGGGGGGGGGGGTGGTGGGAACT
TTAGGCGTGTTAAATTTGTCACATCTGTTCTCACTTGCTTCTATTCGTATAATTTTAATTGTCTTGTGAG
ATCAATCTTGTTCTTGTTCGAGTTTTTTCTTGCTTTGATTAACTACTATTATTATTAGTATGCAATGCTG
TTTATTACCATTTCATAACTTATATTATAACTCATTGATTTCAATACCTGCTCAACAATGAGTCGTTATT
ATTACTGTGCTCTGTATTCTGTACTGCTGCACGTACGTTATGTCCATTGAAGACAAGCAAAGAAAGACCA
ACATTCAATTGTATCTGCTTACCAGAGTTGTTTACCTCTGTTACCAATATTTGGAAATTAATTTTTTGGT
GGTGGACGTTTCTTCCTAAAACACCTAGATGTGCTAGTATAATTGCACAACCAGCACGCACACTGCGTCT
GGCCGGTCCTGGACTACATTTTGTCTCTAACATTCGTAGCTGCACGTACGGCAGTTTAAGGTTTACACCT
ATAAAAGAGAGAGCCGTTATCGTCTGTTTGTGGATGTACAGAGTGATATTATTGACACGCCGGGGCGACG
GATGGTGATCCCCCTGGCCAGTGCACGTCTGCTGTCAGATAAAGTCTCCCGTGAACTTTACCCGGTGGTG
CATATCGGGGATGAAAGCTGGCGCATGATGACCACCGATATGGCCAGTGTGCCGGTCTCCGTTATCGGGG
AAGAAGTGGCTGATCTCAGCCACCGCGAAAATGACATCAAAAACGCCATTAACCTGATGTTCTGGGGAAT
ATAAATGTCAGGCATGAGATTATCAAAAAGGATCTTCACCTAGATCCTTTTCACGTAGAAAGCCAGTCCG
CAGAAACGGTGCTGACCCCGGATGAATGTCAGCTACTGGGCTATCTGGACAAGGGAAAACGCAAGCGCAA
AGAGAAAGCAGGTAGCTTGCAGTGGGCTTACATGGCGATAGCTAGACTGGGCGGTTTTATGGACAGCAAG
CGAACCGGAATTGCCAGCTGGGGCGCCCTCTGGTAAGGTTGGGAAGCCCTGCAAAGTAAACTGGATGGCT
TTCTTGCCGCCAAGGATCTGATGGCGCAGGGGATCAAGCTCTGATCAAGAGACAGGATGAGGATCGTTTC
GCATGATTGAACAAGATGGATTGCACGCAGGTTCTCCGGCCGCTTGGGTGGAGAGGCTATTCGGCTATGA
CTGGGCACAACAGACAATCGGCTGCTCTGATGCCGCCGTGTTCCGGCTGTCAGCGCAGGGGCGCCCGGTT
CTTTTTGTCAAGACCGACCTGTCCGGTGCCCTGAATGAACTGCAAGACGAGGCAGCGCGGCTATCGTGGC
TGGCCACGACGGGCGTTCCTTGCGCAGCTGTGCTCGACGTTGTCACTGAAGCGGGAAGGGACTGGCTGCT
ATTGGGCGAAGTGCCGGGGCAGGATCTCCTGTCATCTCACCTTGCTCCTGCCGAGAAAGTATCCATCATG
GCTGATGCAATGCGGCGGCTGCATACGCTTGATCCGGCTACCTGCCCATTCGACCACCAAGCGAAACATC
GCATCGAGCGAGCACGTACTCGGATGGAAGCCGGTCTTGTCGATCAGGATGATCTGGACGAAGAGCATCA
GGGGCTCGCGCCAGCCGAACTGTTCGCCAGGCTCAAGGCGAGCATGCCCGACGGCGAGGATCTCGTCGTG
ACCCATGGCGATGCCTGCTTGCCGAATATCATGGTGGAAAATGGCCGCTTTTCTGGATTCATCGACTGTG
GCCGGCTGGGTGTGGCGGACCGCTATCAGGACATAGCGTTGGCTACCCGTGATATTGCTGAAGAGCTTGG
CGGCGAATGGGCTGACCGCTTCCTCGTGCTTTACGGTATCGCCGCTCCCGATTCGCAGCGCATCGCCTTC
TATCGCCTTCTTGACGAGTTCTTCTGAATTATTAACGCTTACAATTTCCTGATGCGGTATTTTCTCCTTA
CGCATCTGTGCGGTATTTCACACCGCATCAGGTGGCACTTTTCGGGGAAATGTGCGCGGAACCCCTATTT
GTTTATTTTTCTAAATACATTCAAATATGTATCCGCTCATGAGACAATAACCCTGATAAATGCTTCAATA
ATAGCACGTGAGGAGGGCCACCATGGCCAAGTTGACCAGTGCCGTTCCGGTGCTCACCGCGCGCGACGTC
GTCTATTCCAAGCCTGTGGCTTTTTTTGGTGATTCACAATACATAAATTGGCAAATACCTCTTCTATAGA
CTTTAACCTTTGATGAAATGGTATGGATAAACCACTTTTGTGGTCAGGGTATATATATTTTTATTCCAAT
CTGGCCTTTATAAATTCAAATTTCCAAGGGGACTCTGCTAAACCTTCTGATATAACTATAACTCTAATAA
TGGCTGTAAAAAGTGTGAAAAAAAGATGATATTCACAAAAAAGATAAAGGGGATTTCATATTGGGTATCT
AGATTTAAACATCGTATTTCAACAATGAAACTAGAATCAATACGAAATCCAGGGCACAACTGTGTTCATT
CCCTTGGGAATTATACTGAGTAATGGGAAGAATGTGCAAAAAATACCCGTGTCTTATATAATTTCCATTT
GTGTAGGGCTTAAAAGTGGACAACTTCAGGTTACGAAACCACGAAAATGTCTAAACGTTTGATCAAATTC
GTAACTCATGGAAAATCACAGCAACAAATTAAGGATGGATATATCCGGTACTTACAAATAAAAACACTAA
AGAAGTATAAATTTTGAACTGAAATTCTATAGAAAATCTTTTTTTTTGGGTAAAATTATGCGATTGTGGC
TCATAGTAACGTAATCATACAGTTCAACAAACATCATTTTGTCAAAGGATTTCTAATCCTATTCTTTTTC
TACTTGGCTTTTGAGTATATATATATATATATATACATCCTTTGTTCATCATCATGTTCGATTGAATTTT
TTTCTTGGTTGTTATTAGATTGTCTACTTGAGTTTTTCTTGGTGCAAATTGTGGTGTTTTTCTAACAAAT
TTTTCAACATTTAAAGTATTTCTGGAACTTTTCTACAAGGAACGACATAGATCCATTAATGCGCCCCTCT
AAAACAATACCCATAATGTCTTCTTAAGTATGCATCTGCTTATAAATGTTTCTGGATTTACTTTAGTTAG
AATGTCGACACGACAATGAACTATTGCTGTAGATCACGTGCGATCACTGAATTATGAGTTTCTTTTTATT
TTTCTTTTTGGGCTTTTTTTTTTGCAATTTTTTTTTTCCACCTTTGCCAATTGCGTAGTCACATATAATG
TATACAATTTTTGCAACTCTGACACTATAATTGATCCAATAATAAAGTATATAATAGATCATCAAGTATA
CGTAATCTCCCCAAAAAAAAAATTGCATAAAATAAAATCTATAAACCTTTTTTAGATTTTTAGTTGTTCC
TTTTTTCTTTCTATTCTTCAACTTCCAAGTGTTGTCACTTTCTTCCTGTTAACTATATTTAAAAGTAAAT
ACCCTCCCCAGAAAACTCCGGAATGAGCCTAGGGACCCGGGGGCGCGCCGGAGGTGGAGGTTCTGGTGGA
GGTGGTTCAGCTAGCACGCGTAGTACTTAAGATCCTGAAGACGGGATCGTTCGAAGAGTGAAATTCTGGA
AATCTGGAAATCTGGTTTTGTATTCTTGTTATTCTTCTTTTTGTTATTACATATATAACTTGTTACTTTT
TTAAAAAAATCTTTGTTTATTTTATAAATATATAAAACTAAATTTAAGAAAAAGAGAAAAATGTTTTATT
TGAGAGATTGAAATTTTACTTGAATTTAGCTTAGCTTTTATAAAGTATTATTATGTAAAAAAACAAAACA
AATATACATTAAAAAGTTAAGACTATAAAATAGCCACCCAAGGCATTTCTATATCTTGTTGTTGTTGTTT
TCATCTTCTGTATCAGAGGAACTTATTTTATTATTTTCGTCACGGGTATTTTCTCTTGTTTGATGATTCA
TCCCATTCATTCCATCATAAAATTCTAGAAGGACCACCTTTGATTGTAAATAGTAATAATTACCACCCTT
ATTTAATTATTTATTTAACTTATTTATTTATTTATTATACATATATACAAATCTAATAAAGTGAAAATCT
CCCCCTTCACACCGGTGTGGTCCGGGACGACGTGACCCTGTTCATCAGCGCGGTCCAGGACCAGGTGGTG
CCGGACAACACCCTGGCCTGGGTGTGGGTGCGCGGCCTGGACGAGCTGTACGCCGAGTGGTCGGAGGTCG
TGTCCACGAACTTCCGGGACGCCTCCGGGCCGGCCATGACCGAGATCGGCGAGCAGCCGTGGGGGCGGGA
GTTCGCCCTGCGCGACCCGGCCGGCAACTGCGTGCACTTCGTGGCCGAGGAGCAGGACTGACACGTGCTA
AAACTTCATTTTTAATTTAAAAGGATCTAGGTGAAGATCCTTTTTGATAATCTCATGACCAAAATCCCTT
AACGTGAGTTTTCGTTCCACTGAGCGTCAGACCCCGTAGAAAAGATCAAAGGATCTTCTTGAGATCCTTT
TTTTCTGCGCGTAATCTGCTGCTTGCAAACAAAAAAACCACCGCTACCAGCGGTGGTTTGTTTGCCGGAT
CAAGAGCTACCAACTCTTTTTCCGAAGGTAACTGGCTTCAGCAGAGCGCAGATACCAAATACTGTTCTTC
TAGTGTAGCCGTAGTTAGGCCACCACTTCAAGAACTCTGTAGCACCGCCTACATACCTCGCTCTGCTAAT
CCTGTTACCAGTGGCTGCTGCCAGTGGCGATAAGTCGTGTCTTACCGGGTTGGACTCAAGACGATAGTTA
CCGGATAAGGCGCAGCGGTCGGGCTGAACGGGGGGTTCGTGCACACAGCCCAGCTTGGAGCGAACGACCT
ACACCGAACTGAGATACCTACAGCGTGAGCTATGAGAAAGCGCCACGCTTCCCGAAGGGAGAAAGGCGGA
CAGGTATCCGGTAAGCGGCAGGGTCGGAACAGGAGAGCGCACGAGGGAGCTTCCAGGGGGAAACGCCTGG
TATCTTTATAGTCCTGTCGGGTTTCGCCACCTCTGACTTGAGCGTCGATTTTTGTGATGCTCGTCAGGGG
GGCGGAGCCTATGGAAAAACGCCAGCAACGCGGCCTTTTTACGGTTCCTGGCCTTTTGCTGGCCTTTTGC
TCACATGTTCT
